Addgene plasmid #198138: pCI_E01_mini-mAgrin-Myc-His-WPRE__LG1
Purpose: Express mini-Agrin in mammalian cells
Depositing lab: Jeffrey Miner. Depositing organization: Washington University in Saint Louis.
Backbone
  Vector backbone: pCI
  Backbone manufacturer: Promega
  Vector type: Mammalian Expression
  Selectable markers: Hygromycin
Growth in bacteria
  Bacterial resistance: Ampicillin, 100 μg/mL
  Growth temperature: 37°C
  Growth strain: DH5alpha
  Copy number: High Copy
Gene/Insert
  Gene/Insert name: mini-Agrin
  Species: M. musculus (mouse)
  Entrez Gene: Agrn (a.k.a. Agrin, nmf380)
  Promoter: CMV, beta-globin/IgG chimeric intron
  Tag / fusion protein: TEV-Myc-His (C terminal on insert)
  Cloning method: Unknown
Terms and licenses: Academic/Nonprofit Terms; Industry Terms: Not Available to Industry
How to cite: pCI_E01_mini-mAgrin-Myc-His-WPRE__LG1 was a gift from Jeffrey Miner (Addgene plasmid # 198138 ; http://n2t.net/addgene:198138 ; RRID:Addgene_198138)
