[The description below was written by a language model from this plasmid's Addgene catalogue record and pLannotate feature annotations shown in this document.]
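Description:
pCI_E01_mini-mAgrin-Myc-His-WPRE__LG1 is an 8.8 kb mammalian expression plasmid built on the Promega pCI backbone and designed to produce a miniaturised form of mouse agrin (Agrn) in cultured mammalian cells. It is maintained in E. coli as a high-copy plasmid through a ColE1/pUC-type origin and the β-lactamase (AmpR) gene for ampicillin selection. A ColE1-derived cer site is also annotated, which helps resolve plasmid multimers into monomers. For selection in mammalian cells, an SV40 enhancer/early promoter drives the hph hygromycin phosphotransferase gene, followed by a synthetic poly(A) signal, so stably transfected lines can be derived.

The expression cassette uses the human CMV immediate-early enhancer and promoter followed by the pCI β-globin/IgG chimeric intron, which promotes splicing and generally improves mRNA export and expression. A T7 promoter lies just upstream of the insert. The annotation tool recognises only a C-terminal portion of mouse agrin, leaving roughly 800 nt between the T7 promoter and that match unannotated. This stretch presumably holds the remaining part of the mini-agrin coding sequence, but the record does not define its domain composition or what the "LG1" suffix in the name denotes. The coding region continues in frame into a TEV protease cleavage site and five tandem Myc epitopes. The catalogue also lists a His tag, which is not called separately in the feature table. These tags allow detection, affinity purification and proteolytic tag removal. A WPRE downstream of the coding sequence enhances transcript stability and expression, and an SV40 poly(A) signal follows it, annotated on the reverse strand. Several short fragment hits (SET1, large T antigen, M13 ori, bom, tnpA) appear to be backbone remnants rather than functional elements.
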