Features (pLannotate 1.2.2; 26 found; start..end, strand, type, name):
     42..325     +  misc_feature   cer region: ColE1-derived recombination site that helps to maintain plasmids as monomers
    518..895     +  enhancer       CMV enhancer: human cytomegalovirus immediate early enhancer
    897..1096    +  promoter       CMV promoter: human cytomegalovirus (CMV) immediate early promoter
   1235..1367    +  intron         chimeric intron: chimera between introns from human β-globin and immunoglobulin heavy chain genes
   1411..1429    +  promoter       T7 promoter: promoter for bacteriophage T7 RNA polymerase
   2262..3941    +  CDS            Agrn (fragment): AGRIN_MOUSE - Also known as Agrin. Experimental evidence at protein level: Swiss-Prot protein existence level 1. [Agrin C-terminal 22 kDa fragment]: this released fragment is important for agrin signaling and to exert a maximal dendritic filopodia-inducing effect. All 'z' splice variants (z+) of this fragment also show an increase in the number of filopodia. From Mus musculus (Mouse).
   3942..3962    +  CDS            TEV site: tobacco etch virus (TEV) protease recognition and cleavage site
   3987..4016    +  CDS            Myc: Myc (human c-Myc proto-oncogene) epitope tag
   4026..4055    +  CDS            Myc: Myc (human c-Myc proto-oncogene) epitope tag
   4065..4094    +  CDS            Myc: Myc (human c-Myc proto-oncogene) epitope tag
   4104..4133    +  CDS            Myc: Myc (human c-Myc proto-oncogene) epitope tag
   4143..4172    +  CDS            Myc: Myc (human c-Myc proto-oncogene) epitope tag
   4254..4842    +  misc_feature   WPRE: woodchuck hepatitis virus posttranscriptional regulatory element
   4887..4936    +  CDS            SET1 (fragment): solubility-enhancement tag derived from T7 phage gene 10B
   4944..4963    +  terminator     T7 terminator (fragment): transcription terminator for bacteriophage T7 RNA polymerase
   4985..5106    -  polyA_signal   SV40 poly(A) signal: SV40 polyadenylation signal
   5129..5197    -  CDS            large T antigen (fragment): large T antigen from SV40 (simian virus 40)
   5202..5234    +  rep_origin     M13 ori (fragment): M13 bacteriophage origin of replication; arrow indicates direction of (+) strand synthesis
   5235..5286    -  misc_feature   bom (fragment): basis of mobility region from pBR322
   5351..5708    +  promoter       SV40 promoter: SV40 enhancer and early promoter
   5739..6761    +  CDS            hph: KHYB_ECOLX - Experimental evidence at protein level: Swiss-Prot protein existence level 1. The aminoglycoside phosphotransferases achieve inactivation of their antibiotic substrates by phosphorylation. Only phosphorylates hygromycin and closely related compounds such as demethyl analogs and destomycin. From Escherichia coli.
   6800..6848    +  polyA_signal   poly(A) signal: synthetic polyadenylation signal
   6869..6961    -  CDS            tnpA (fragment): TN5P_ECOLX - Also known as tnp. Experimental evidence at protein level: Swiss-Prot protein existence level 1. Mediates transposition of transposon Tn5 by a 'cut and paste' mechanism. First, the monomeric transposase binds the 19 bp inverted DNA repeats flanking the transposon. Then, dimerization of the DNA- bound transposase creates a synaptic DNA complex. After nicking of the first DNA strand, excision of the transposon proceeds through a series of intermediates. The transposase then mediates the insertion of the transposon at a new site by strand transfer. The activity of the wild- type tran
   7004..7108    +  promoter       AmpR promoter: bla
   7109..7969    +  CDS            AmpR: β-lactamase; bla; confers resistance to ampicillin, carbenicillin, and related antibiotics
   8127..8715    -  rep_origin     ori: high-copy-number ColE1/pMB1/pBR322/pUC origin of replication
>Addgene plasmid #198138 | pCI_E01_mini-mAgrin-Myc-His-WPRE__LG1 | addgene full sequence | sequence record 390120 | Addgene NGS Result
GAGATTATCAAAAAGGATCTTCACCTAGATCCTTTTATAGTCCGGAAATACAGGAACGCACGCTGGATGG
CCCTTCGCTGGGATGGTGAAACCATGAAAAATGGCAGCTTCAGTGGATTAAGTGGGGGTAATGTGGCCTG
TACCCTCTGGTTGCATAGGTATTCATACGGTTAAAATTTATCAGGCGCGATTGCGGCAGTTTTTCGGGTG
GTTTGTTGCCATTTTTACCTGTCTGCTGCCGTGATCGCGCTGAACGCGTTTTAGCGGTGCGTACAATTAA
GGGATTATGGTAAATCCACTTACTGTCTGCCCTCGTAGCCATCGAGATAAACCGCAGTACTCCGGCCACG
ATGCGTCCGGCGTAGAGGATCGAGATCTTCAATATTGGCCATTAGCCATATTATTCATTGGTTATATAGC
ATAAATCAATATTGGCTATTGGCCATTGCATACGTTGTATCTATATCATAATATGTACATTTATATTGGC
TCATGTCCAATATGACCGCCATGTTGGCATTGATTATTGACTAGTTATTAATAGTAATCAATTACGGGGT
CATTAGTTCATAGCCCATATATGGAGTTCCGCGTTACATAACTTACGGTAAATGGCCCGCCTGGCTGACC
GCCCAACGACCCCCGCCCATTGACGTCAATAATGACGTATGTTCCCATAGTAACGCCAATAGGGACTTTC
CATTGACGTCAATGGGTGGAGTATTTACGGTAAACTGCCCACTTGGCAGTACATCAAGTGTATCATATGC
CAAGTCCGCCCCCTATTGACGTCAATGACGGTAAATGGCCCGCCTGGCATTATGCCCAGTACATGACCTT
ACGGGACTTTCCTACTTGGCAGTACATCTACGTATTAGTCATCGCTATTACCATGGTGATGCGGTTTTGG
CAGTACACCAATGGGCGTGGATAGCGGTTTGACTCACGGGGATTTCCAAGTCTCCACCCCATTGACGTCA
ATGGGAGTTTGTTTTGGCACCAAAATCAACGGGACTTTCCAAAATGTCGTAATAACCCCGCCCCGTTGAC
GCAAATGGGCGGTAGGCGTGTACGGTGGGAGGTCTATATAAGCAGAGCTGGTTTAGTGAACCGTCAGATC
ACTAGAAGCTTTATTGCGGTAGTTTATCACAGTTAAATTGCTAACGCAGTCAGTGCTTCTGACACAACAG
TCTCGAACTTAAGCTGCAGAAGTTGGTCGTGAGGCACTGGGCAGGTAAGTATCAAGGTTACAAGACAGGT
TTAAGGAGACCAATAGAAACTGGGCTTGTCGAGACAGAGAAGACTCTTGCGTTTCTGATAGGCACCTATT
GGTCTTACTGACATCCACTTTGCCTTTCTCTCCACAGGTGTCCACTCCCAGTTCAATTACAGCTCTTAAG
GCTAGAGTATTAATACGACTCACTATAGGGCTAGCAAAGCGATCGCCGAACTCACCTATCTCCCCAACAC
CTAATAACATTCAATCACTCTTTCCACTAACCACCTATCTACATCACCACCCACCAGCCGCCACCATGGT
CCGCCCGCGGCTGAGCTTCCCGGCCCCGCTGCTGCCGCTGCTGCTGCTCCTGGCGGCGGCCGCGCCAGCC
GTGCCGGGCGCCAGCGGGACGTGCCCGGAGCGCGCCTTGGAGCGGCGCGAGGAGGAGGCGAACGTGGTGC
TCACCGGCACAGTGGAGGAGATCCTCAACGTGGACCCGGTGCAGCACACCTACTCCTGCAAGGTTCGAGT
GTGGCGGTACTTGAAAGGCAAAGATGTGGTGGCCCAAGAGAGCCTGCTGGATGGTGGCAACAAGGTGGTA
ATTGGTGGCTTTGGAGACCCCCTCATCTGCGACAACCAGGTGTCCACCGGGGACACTAGAATCTTCTTTG
TGAACCCAGCACCACCCTACCTGTGGCCAGCCCACAAGAATGAGTTGATGCTCAACTCCAGCCTTATGCG
GATCACTTTGCGGAACCTGGAAGAGGTGGAGTTCTGTGTAGAAGACAAACCTGGGATCCACTTCACAGCA
GCGCCTTCTATGCCTCCTGATGTGTGCAGGGGAATGTTATGTGGCTTTGGTGCTGTGTGTGAACCTAGTG
TTGAGGATCCAGGCCGGGCCTCCTGTGTGTGCAAGAAGAATGTCTGCCCTGCTATGGTAGCTCCTGTGTG
TGGCTCAGATGCTTCCACCTATAGCAACGAGTGTGAGCTACAGCGTGCACAGTGCAACCAGCAACGGCGC
ATCCGCCTACTCCGCCAAGGGCCATGTGGGTCCCGGGACCCCTGTGCCAATGTGACCGCTAGCACTCCAG
GCCCGCAACGGCCCCCAAAGTCCTGTGATTCCCAGCCTTGCCTCCACGGAGGTACCTGCCAGGACCTGGA
TTCTGGCAAGGGTTTCAGCTGCAGCTGTACTGCAGGCAGGGCTGGCACTGTCTGTGAGAAAGTGCAGCTC
GGAGACCATCCCTGCTCACCTAACCCCTGCCATGGCGGGGCCCTCTGCCAGGCCCTGGAGGCTGGCGTGT
TCCTCTGTCAGTGTCCACCTGGCCGCTTTGGCCCAACTTGTGCAGATGAAAAGAACCCCTGCCAACCGAA
CCCCTGCCACGGGTCAGCCCCCTGCCATGTGCTTTCCAGGGGTGGGGCCAAGTGTGTGTGCCCCCTGGGA
CGCAGTGGTTCCTTCTGTGAGACAGTCCTGGAGAATGCTGGCTCCCGGCCCTTCCTGGCTGACTTTAATG
GCTTCTCCTACCTGGAACTGAAAGGCTTGCACACCTTCGAGAGAGACCTAGGGGAGAAGATGGCGCTGGA
GATGGTGTTCTTGGCTCGTGGGCCCAGTGGCTTACTCCTCTACAATGGGCAGAAGACGGATGGCAAGGGG
GACTTTGTATCCCTGGCCCTGCATAACCGGCACCTAGAGTTCCGCTATGACCTTGGCAAGGGGGCTGCAA
TCATCAGGAGCAAAGAGCCCATAGCCCTGGGCACCTGGGTTAGGGTATTCCTGGAACGAAATGGCCGCAA
GGGTGCCCTTCAAGTGGGTGATGGGCCCCGTGTGCTAGGGGAATCTCCGGTCCCGCACACCATGCTCAAC
CTCAAGGAGCCCCTCTATGTGGGGGGAGCTCCTGACTTCAGCAAGCTGGCTCGGGGCGCTGCAGTGGCCT
CCGGCTTTGATGGTGCCATCCAGCTGGTGTCTCTAAGAGGCCATCAGCTGCTGACTCAGGAGCATGTGTT
GCGGGCAGTAGATGTAGCGCCTTTTGCAGGCCACCCTTGTACCCAGGCCGTGGACAACCCCTGCCTTAAT
GGGGGCTCCTGTATCCCGAGGGAAGCCACTTATGAGTGCCTGTGTCCTGGGGGCTTCTCTGGGCTGCACT
GCGAGAAGGGGATAGTTGAGAAGTCAGTGGGGGACCTAGAAACACTGGCCTTTGATGGGCGGACCTACAT
CGAGTACCTCAATGCTGTGACTGAGAGTGAGAAAGCGCTGCAGAGCAACCACTTTGAGCTGAGCTTACGC
ACTGAGGCCACGCAGGGGCTGGTGCTGTGGATTGGAAAGGTTGGAGAACGTGCAGACTACATGGCTCTGG
CCATTGTGGATGGGCACCTACAACTGAGCTATGACCTAGGCTCCCAGCCAGTTGTGCTGCGCTCCACTGT
GAAGGTCAACACCAACCGCTGGCTTCGAGTCAGGGCTCACAGGGAGCACAGGGAAGGTTCCCTTCAGGTG
GGCAATGAAGCCCCTGTGACTGGCTCTTCCCCGCTGGGTGCCACACAATTGGACACAGATGGAGCCCTGT
GGCTTGGAGGCCTACAGAAGCTTCCTGTGGGGCAGGCTCTCCCCAAGGCCTATGGCACGGGTTTTGTGGG
CTGTCTGCGGGACGTGGTAGTGGGCCATCGCCAGCTGCATCTGCTGGAGGACGCTGTCACCAAACCAGAG
CTAAGACCCTGCCCCACTCTCGAGGATCTGTACTTTCAGAGCATCGATGGAAGTGGTAAAGCTATGGAGC
AAAAGCTCATTTCTGAAGAGGACTTGAATGAAATGGAGCAAAAGCTCATTTCTGAAGAGGACTTGAATGA
AATGGAGCAAAAGCTCATTTCTGAAGAGGACTTGAATGAAATGGAGCAAAAGCTCATTTCTGAAGAGGAC
TTGAATGAAATGGAGCAAAAGCTCATTTCTGAAGAGGACTTGAATGAAATGGAGAGCTTGGGCGACCTCC
ATCATCACCATCACCACTAGGGGATATCAGCTGAATTCTAGAAATTCATCGACAATCAACCTCTGGATTA
CAAAATTTGTGAAAGATTGACTGGTATTCTTAACTATGTTGCTCCTTTTACGCTATGTGGATACGCTGCT
TTAATGCCTTTGTATCATGCTATTGCTTCCCGTATGGCTTTCATTTTCTCCTCCTTGTATAAATCCTGGT
TGCTGTCTCTTTATGAGGAGTTGTGGCCCGTTGTCAGGCAACGTGGCGTGGTGTGCACTGTGTTTGCTGA
CGCAACCCCCACTGGTTGGGGCATTGCCACCACCTGTCAGCTCCTTTCCGGGACTTTCGCTTTCCCCCTC
CCTATTGCCACGGCGGAACTCATCGCCGCCTGCCTTGCCCGCTGCTGGACAGGGGCTCGGCTGTTGGGCA
CTGACAATTCCGTGGTGTTGTCGGGGAAGCTGACGTCCTTTCCATGGCTGCTCGCCTGTGTTGCCACCTG
GATTCTGCGCGGGACGTCCTTCTGCTACGTCCCTTCGGCCCTCAATCCAGCGGACCTTCCTTCCCGCGGC
CTGCTGCCGGCTCTGCGGCCTCTTCCGCGTCTTCGCCTTCGCCCTCAGACGAGTCGGATCTCCCTTTGGG
CCGCCTCCCCGCCCAGGTTCCTTGGGCCGCGACTCTAGGGCATGCAAGCTGATCCGGCTGCTAACAAAGC
CCGAAAGGAAGCTGAGTTGGCTGCTGCCACCGCTGAGCAATAACTAGCATAACCCCTTGGGGCGGCCGCT
TCGAGCAGACATGATAAGATACATTGATGAGTTTGGACAAACCACAACTAGAATGCAGTGAAAAAAATGC
TTTATTTGTGAAATTTGTGATGCTATTGCTTTATTTGTAACCATTATAAGCTGCAATAAACAAGTTAACA
ACAACAATTGCATTCATTTTATGTTTCAGGTTCAGGGGGAGATGTGGGAGGTTTTTTTAAGCAAGTAAAA
CCTCTACAAATGTGGTAAAATCGAATTTTAACAAAATATTAACGCTTACAATTTCCTGATGCGGTATTTT
CTCCTTACGCATCTGTGCGGTATTTCACACCGCATACGCGGATCTGCGCAGCACCATGGCCTGAAATAAC
CTCTGAAAGAGGAACTTGGTTAGGTACCTTCTGAGGCGGAAAGAACCAGCTGTGGAATGTGTGTCAGTTA
GGGTGTGGAAAGTCCCCAGGCTCCCCAGCAGGCAGAAGTATGCAAAGCATGCATCTCAATTAGTCAGCAA
CCAGGTGTGGAAAGTCCCCAGGCTCCCCAGCAGGCAGAAGTATGCAAAGCATGCATCTCAATTAGTCAGC
AACCATAGTCCCGCCCCTAACTCCGCCCATCCCGCCCCTAACTCCGCCCAGTTCCGCCCATTCTCCGCCC
CATGGCTGACTAATTTTTTTTATTTATGCAGAGGCCGAGGCCGCCTCGGCCTCTGAGCTATTCCAGAAGT
AGTGAGGAGGCTTTTTTGGAGGCCTAGGCTTTTGCAAAAAGCTCGATTCTTCTGACACTAGCGCCACCAT
GAAGAAGCCCGAACTCACCGCTACCAGCGTTGAAAAATTTCTCATCGAGAAGTTCGACAGTGTGAGCGAC
CTGATGCAGTTGTCGGAGGGCGAAGAGAGCCGAGCCTTCAGCTTCGATGTCGGCGGACGCGGCTATGTAC
TGCGGGTGAATAGCTGCGCTGATGGCTTCTACAAAGACCGCTACGTGTACCGCCACTTCGCCAGCGCTGC
ACTACCCATCCCCGAAGTGTTGGACATCGGCGAGTTCAGCGAGAGCCTGACATACTGCATCAGTAGACGC
GCCCAAGGCGTTACTCTCCAAGACCTCCCCGAAACAGAGCTGCCTGCTGTGTTACAGCCTGTCGCCGAAG
CTATGGATGCTATTGCCGCCGCCGACCTCAGTCAAACCAGCGGCTTCGGCCCATTCGGGCCCCAAGGCAT
CGGCCAGTACACAACCTGGCGGGATTTCATTTGCGCCATTGCTGATCCCCATGTCTACCACTGGCAGACC
GTGATGGACGACACCGTGTCCGCCAGCGTAGCTCAAGCCCTGGACGAACTGATGCTGTGGGCCGAAGACT
GTCCCGAGGTGCGCCACCTCGTCCATGCCGACTTCGGCAGCAACAACGTCCTGACCGACAACGGCCGCAT
CACCGCCGTAATCGACTGGTCCGAAGCTATGTTCGGGGACAGTCAGTACGAGGTGGCCAACATCTTCTTC
TGGCGGCCCTGGCTGGCTTGCATGGAGCAGCAGACTCGCTACTTCGAGCGCCGGCATCCCGAGCTGGCCG
GCAGCCCTCGTCTGCGAGCCTACATGCTGCGCATCGGCCTGGATCAGCTCTACCAGAGCCTCGTGGACGG
CAACTTCGACGATGCTGCCTGGGCTCAAGGCCGCTGCGATGCCATCGTCCGCAGCGGGGCCGGCACCGTC
GGTCGCACACAAATCGCTCGCCGGAGCGCAGCCGTATGGACCGACGGCTGCGTCGAGGTGCTGGCCGACA
GCGGCAACCGCCGGCCCAGTACACGACCGCGCGCTAAGGAGGTAGGTCGAGTTTAGACTCTAGCCATCAC
GATGGCCGCAATAAAATATCTTTATTTTCATTACATCTGTGTGTTGGTTTTTTGTGTGAATCGATAGCGA
TAAGGATCCTCTTTGCGCTTGCGTTTTCCCTTGTCCAGATAGCCCAGTAGCTGACATTCATCCGGGGTCA
GCACCGTTTCTGCGGACTGGCTTTCTACGTAATGGTTTCTTAGACGTCAGGTGGCACTTTTCGGGGAAAT
GTGCGCGGAACCCCTATTTGTTTATTTTTCTAAATACATTCAAATATGTATCCGCTCATGAGACAATAAC
CCTGATAAATGCTTCAATAATATTGAAAAAGGAAGAGTATGAGTATTCAACATTTCCGTGTCGCCCTTAT
TCCCTTTTTTGCGGCATTTTGCCTTCCTGTTTTTGCTCACCCAGAAACGCTGGTGAAAGTAAAAGATGCT
GAAGATCAGTTGGGTGCACGAGTGGGTTACATCGAACTGGATCTCAACAGCGGTAAGATCCTTGAGAGTT
TTCGCCCCGAAGAACGTTTTCCAATGATGAGCACTTTCAAAGTTCTGCTATGTGGCGCGGTATTATCCCG
TATTGACGCCGGGCAAGAGCAACTCGGTCGCCGCATACACTATTCTCAGAATGACTTGGTTGAGTACTCA
CCAGTCACAGAAAAGCATCTTACGGATGGCATGACAGTAAGAGAATTATGCAGTGCTGCCATAACCATGA
GTGATAACACTGCGGCCAACTTACTTCTGACAACTATCGGAGGACCGAAGGAGCTAACCGCTTTTTTGCA
CAACATGGGGGATCATGTAACTCGCCTTGATCGTTGGGAACCGGAGCTGAATGAAGCCATACCAAACGAC
GAGCGTGACACCACGATGCCTGTAGCAATGGCAACAACGTTGCGCAAACTATTAACTGGCGAACTACTTA
CTCTAGCTTCCCGGCAACAATTAATAGACTGGATGGAGGCGGATAAAGTTGCAGGACCACTTCTGCGCTC
GGCCCTTCCGGCTGGCTGGTTTATTGCTGATAAATCTGGAGCCGGTGAGCGTGGGTCTCGCGGTATCATT
GCAGCACTGGGGCCAGATGGTAAGCCCTCCCGTATCGTAGTTATCTACACGACGGGGAGTCAGGCAACTA
TGGATGAACGAAATAGACAGATCGCTGAGATAGGTGCCTCACTGATTAAGCATTGGTAATTCGAAATGAC
CGACCAAGCGACGCCCAACCGGTATCAGCTCACTCAAAGGCGGTAATACGGTTATCCACAGAATCAGGGG
ATAACGCAGGAAAGAACATGTGAGCAAAAGGCCAGCAAAAGGCCAGGAACCGTAAAAAGGCCGCGTTGCT
GGCGTTTTTCCATAGGCTCCGCCCCCCTGACGAGCATCACAAAAATCGACGCTCAAGTCAGAGGTGGCGA
AACCCGACAGGACTATAAAGATACCAGGCGTTTCCCCCTGGAAGCTCCCTCGTGCGCTCTCCTGTTCCGA
CCCTGCCGCTTACCGGATACCTGTCCGCCTTTCTCCCTTCGGGAAGCGTGGCGCTTTCTCATAGCTCACG
CTGTAGGTATCTCAGTTCGGTGTAGGTCGTTCGCTCCAAGCTGGGCTGTGTGCACGAACCCCCCGTTCAG
CCCGACCGCTGCGCCTTATCCGGTAACTATCGTCTTGAGTCCAACCCGGTAAGACACGACTTATCGCCAC
TGGCAGCAGCCACTGGTAACAGGATTAGCAGAGCGAGGTATGTAGGCGGTGCTACAGAGTTCTTGAAGTG
GTGGCCTAACTACGGCTACACTAGAAGGACAGTATTTGGTATCTGCGCTCTGCTGAAGCCAGTTACCTTC
GGAAAAAGAGTTGGTAGCTCTTGATCCGGCAAACAAACCACCGCTGGTAGCGGTGGTTTTTTTGTTTGCA
AGCAGCAGATTACGCGCAGAAAAAAAGGATTTCAAGAAGATCCTTTGATCTTTTCTACGGGGTCTGACGC
TCAGTGGAACGAAAACTCACGTTAAGGGATTTTGGTCAT
